Addgene plasmid #204223: CMV-Halo-10-PFN1-Y6D
Purpose: Expression of Halo-Profilin-1(Y6D) in tissue culture cells
Depositing lab: Jessica Henty-Ridilla. Depositing organization: SUNY Upstate Medical University. Publication: Visualizing molecules of functional human profilin. Pimm ML, Liu X, Tuli F, Heritz J, Lojko A, Henty-Ridilla JL. Elife. 2022 Jun 6;11:e76485. doi: 10.7554/eLife.76485. PubMed 35666129.
Backbone
  Vector backbone: pcDNA-Halo expression vector
  Backbone manufacturer: Gunther Hollopeter, Cornell University
  Vector type: Mammalian Expression
  Selectable markers: Hygromycin
Growth in bacteria
  Bacterial resistance: Ampicillin, 100 μg/mL
  Growth temperature: 37°C
  Growth strain: DH5alpha
  Copy number: High Copy
Gene/Insert
  Gene/Insert name: PFN1
  Species: H. sapiens (human)
  Mutation: Y6D
  Entrez Gene: PFN1 (a.k.a. ALS18)
  Promoter: CMV
  Tag / fusion protein: Halo, TEV site, SGLRSRAQAS linker (N terminal on backbone)
  Cloning method: Restriction Enzyme; 5′ cloning site KpnI (unknown if destroyed); 3′ cloning site NotI (unknown if destroyed)
Terms and licenses: Academic/Nonprofit Terms; Industry Terms: Not Available to Industry
Depositor comments: PFN1(Y6D) was synthesized and inserted into Halo-expression vector by Genscript
How to cite: CMV-Halo-10-PFN1-Y6D was a gift from Jessica Henty-Ridilla (Addgene plasmid # 204223 ; http://n2t.net/addgene:204223 ; RRID:Addgene_204223)
