[The description below was written by a language model from this plasmid's Addgene catalogue record and pLannotate feature annotations shown in this document.]
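Description:
CMV-Halo-10-PFN1-Y6D is a mammalian expression plasmid of about 6.4 kb, built on a pcDNA-type Halo expression backbone, for producing a HaloTag fusion of human profilin-1 carrying the Y6D substitution in tissue culture cells. It is maintained in E. coli through a high-copy ColE1/pUC-type origin with ampicillin selection from the β-lactamase gene and its native promoter. Remnants of an f1 origin, lac promoter/operator elements and a bom fragment are also annotated as backbone sequence.

Expression is driven by the human cytomegalovirus immediate-early enhancer and promoter, and a T7 promoter lies just upstream of the coding region. The open reading frame begins with HaloTag, a modified bacterial dehalogenase that bonds covalently to chloroalkane ligands, so the fusion can be labelled with cell-permeable fluorescent dyes. A TEV protease cleavage site and a short ten-residue linker, partly derived from the polylinker, separate the tag from the N-terminus of PFN1. The synthesized mutant insert was placed between KpnI and NotI sites, and the transcript ends at the bovine growth hormone polyadenylation signal.

Downstream is a hygromycin resistance gene followed by an SV40 poly(A) signal. It is preceded by an FRT site, with only a short SV40 promoter fragment annotated nearby. This layout resembles FLP-mediated integration vectors, in which the marker becomes expressed after recombination into a genomic FRT site, but the record does not state that use.

Profilin-1 binds actin monomers and regulates cytoskeletal assembly. The record does not say what the Y6D change does functionally. The construct serves to express and visualize this tagged profilin variant in cells.
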