Features (pLannotate 1.2.2; 23 found; start..end, strand, type, name):
     33..85      -  misc_feature   bom (fragment): basis of mobility region from pBR322
    240..619     +  enhancer       CMV enhancer: human cytomegalovirus immediate early enhancer
    620..823     +  promoter       CMV promoter: human cytomegalovirus (CMV) immediate early promoter
    819..852     +  LTR            5' LTR (truncated) (fragment): truncated 5' long terminal repeat (LTR) from HIV-1
    868..886     +  promoter       T7 promoter: promoter for bacteriophage T7 RNA polymerase
    909..1799    +  CDS            HaloTag®: modified bacterial dehalogenase that forms covalent bonds with chloroalkane derivatives
   1812..1832    +  CDS            TEV site: tobacco etch virus (TEV) protease recognition and cleavage site
   1853..1881    +  misc_feature   MCS (fragment): multiple cloning site
   1884..2303    +  CDS            PFN1: PROF1_HUMAN - Experimental evidence at protein level: Swiss-Prot protein existence level 1. Binds to actin and affects the structure of the cytoskeleton. At high concentrations, profilin prevents the polymerization of actin, whereas it enhances it at low concentrations. By binding to PIP2, it inhibits the formation of IP3 and DG. Inhibits androgen receptor (AR) and HTT aggregation and binding of G-actin is essential for its inhibition of AR. From Homo sapiens (Human).
   2357..2581    +  polyA_signal   bGH poly(A) signal: bovine growth hormone polyadenylation signal
   2585..2606    +  promoter       SV40 promoter (fragment): SV40 enhancer and early promoter
   2627..2860    +  rep_origin     f1 ori (fragment) (sequence partly withheld): f1 bacteriophage origin of replication; arrow indicates direction of (+) strand synthesis
   2865..2912    +  protein_bind   FRT: FLP-mediated recombination occurs in the 8-bp core sequence TCTAGAAA (Turan and Bode, 2011). FLP recombinase from the Saccharomyces cerevisiae 2μ plasmid
   2920..3942    +  CDS            HygR: aminoglycoside phosphotransferase from E. coli; aph(4)-Ia; confers resistance to hygromycin
   3952..4077    +  CDS            ble (fragment): BLE_KLEPN - Experimental evidence at protein level: Swiss-Prot protein existence level 1. Binding protein with a strong affinity to the bleomycin family of antibiotics. Binds to CL990; an antimitotic-antibiotic compound. From Klebsiella pneumoniae.
   4072..4193    +  polyA_signal   SV40 poly(A) signal: SV40 polyadenylation signal
   4266..4282    -  protein_bind   lac operator: The lac repressor binds to the lac operator to inhibit transcription in E. coli. This inhibition can be relieved by adding lactose or isopropyl-β-D-thiogalactopyranoside (IPTG). lac repressor encoded by lacI
   4290..4320    -  promoter       lac promoter: promoter for the E. coli lac operon
   4335..4356    -  protein_bind   CAP binding site: CAP binding activates transcription in the presence of cAMP. E. coli catabolite activator protein
   4369..4461    -  CDS            lacI (fragment): lac repressor; lacI; The lac repressor binds to the lac operator to inhibit transcription in E. coli. This inhibition can be relieved by adding lactose or isopropyl-β-D-thiogalactopyranoside (IPTG).
   4644..5232    -  rep_origin     ori: high-copy-number ColE1/pMB1/pBR322/pUC origin of replication
   5403..6263    -  CDS            AmpR: β-lactamase; bla; confers resistance to ampicillin, carbenicillin, and related antibiotics
   6264..6368    -  promoter       AmpR promoter: bla
>Addgene plasmid #204223 | CMV-Halo-10-PFN1-Y6D | addgene full sequence | sequence record 403800 | Addgene NGS Result
ACGTCGACGGATCGGGAGATCTCCCGATCCCCTATGGTGCACTCTCAGTACAATCTGCTCTGATGCCGCA
TAGTTAAGCCAGTATCTGCTCCCTGCTTGTGTGTTGGAGGTCGCTGAGTAGTGCGCGAGCAAAATTTAAG
CTACAACAAGGCAAGGCTTGACCGACAATTGCATGAAGAATCTGCTTAGGGTTAGGCGTTTTGCGCTGCT
TCGCGATGTACGGGCCAGATATACGCGTTGACATTGATTATTGACTAGTTATTAATAGTAATCAATTACG
GGGTCATTAGTTCATAGCCCATATATGGAGTTCCGCGTTACATAACTTACGGTAAATGGCCCGCCTGGCT
GACCGCCCAACGACCCCCGCCCATTGACGTCAATAATGACGTATGTTCCCATAGTAACGCCAATAGGGAC
TTTCCATTGACGTCAATGGGTGGAGTATTTACGGTAAACTGCCCACTTGGCAGTACATCAAGTGTATCAT
ATGCCAAGTACGCCCCCTATTGACGTCAATGACGGTAAATGGCCCGCCTGGCATTATGCCCAGTACATGA
CCTTATGGGACTTTCCTACTTGGCAGTACATCTACGTATTAGTCATCGCTATTACCATGGTGATGCGGTT
TTGGCAGTACATCAATGGGCGTGGATAGCGGTTTGACTCACGGGGATTTCCAAGTCTCCACCCCATTGAC
GTCAATGGGAGTTTGTTTTGGCACCAAAATCAACGGGACTTTCCAAAATGTCGTAACAACTCCGCCCCAT
TGACGCAAATGGGCGGTAGGCGTGTACGGTGGGAGGTCTATATAAGCAGAGCTCTCTGGCTAACTAGAGA
ACCCACTGCTTACTGGCTTATCGAAATTAATACGACTCACTATAGGGAGACCCAAGCTGGCTAGCATCAT
GGCAGAAATCGGTACTGGCTTTCCATTCGACCCCCATTATGTGGAAGTCCTGGGCGAGCGCATGCACTAC
GTCGATGTTGGTCCGCGCGATGGCACCCCTGTGCTGTTCCTGCACGGTAACCCGACCTCCTCCTACGTGT
GGCGCAACATCATCCCGCATGTTGCACCGACCCATCGCTGCATTGCTCCAGACCTGATCGGTATGGGCAA
ATCCGACAAACCAGACCTGGGTTATTTCTTCGACGACCACGTCCGCTTCATGGATGCCTTCATCGAAGCC
CTGGGTCTGGAAGAGGTCGTCCTGGTCATTCACGACTGGGGCTCCGCTCTGGGTTTCCACTGGGCCAAGC
GCAATCCAGAGCGCGTCAAAGGTATTGCATTTATGGAGTTCATCCGCCCTATCCCGACCTGGGACGAATG
GCCAGAATTTGCCCGCGAGACCTTCCAGGCCTTCCGCACCACCGACGTCGGCCGCAAGCTGATCATCGAT
CAGAACGTTTTTATCGAGGGTACGCTGCCGATGGGTGTCGTCCGCCCGCTGACTGAAGTCGAGATGGACC
ATTACCGCGAGCCGTTCCTGAATCCTGTTGACCGCGAGCCACTGTGGCGCTTCCCAAACGAGCTGCCAAT
CGCCGGTGAGCCAGCGAACATCGTCGCGCTGGTCGAAGAATACATGGACTGGCTGCACCAGTCCCCTGTC
CCGAAGCTGCTGTTCTGGGGCACCCCAGGCGTTCTGATCCCACCGGCCGAAGCCGCTCGCCTGGCCAAAA
GCCTGCCTAACTGCAAGGCTGTGGACATCGGCCCGGGTCTGAATCTGCTGCAAGAAGACAACCCGGACCT
GATCGGCAGCGAGATCGCGCGCTGGCTGTCGACGCTCGAGATTTCCGGCGAGCCAACCACTGAGGATCTG
TACTTTCAGAGCGATAACTTAATTAAGGTACCTCCGGACTCAGATCTCGAGCTCAAGCTTCCAATGGCCG
GGTGGAACGCCGACATCGACAACCTCATGGCGGACGGGACCTGTCAGGACGCGGCCATCGTGGGCTACAA
GGACTCGCCCTCCGTCTGGGCCGCCGTCCCCGGGAAAACGTTCGTCAACATCACGCCAGCTGAGGTGGGT
GTCCTGGTTGGCAAAGACCGGTCAAGTTTTTACGTGAATGGGCTGACACTTGGGGGCCAGAAATGTTCGG
TGATCCGGGACTCACTGCTGCAGGATGGGGAATTTAGCATGGATCTTCGTACCAAGAGCACCGGTGGGGC
CCCCACCTTCAATGTCACTGTCACCAAGACTGACAAGACGCTAGTCCTGCTGATGGGCAAAGAAGGTGTC
CACGGTGGTTTGATCAACAAGAAATGTTATGAAATGGCCTCCCACCTTCGGCGTTCCCAGTACTGAGCGG
CCGCTCGAGTCTAGAGGGCCCGTTTAAACCCGCTGATCAGCCTCGACTGTGCCTTCTAGTTGCCAGCCAT
CTGTTGTTTGCCCCTCCCCCGTGCCTTCCTTGACCCTGGAAGGTGCCACTCCCACTGTCCTTTCCTAATA
AAATGAGGAAATTGCATCGCATTGTCTGAGTAGGTGTCATTCTATTCTGGGGGGTGGGGTGGGGCAGGAC
AGCAAGGGGGAGGATTGGGAAGACAATAGCAGGCATGCTGGGGATGCGGTGGGCTCTATGGCTTCTGAGG
CGGAAAGAACCAGCTGGGGCTCTAGGGGGTATCCCC
[124 nt withheld, positions 2627-2750]
C
[91 nt withheld, positions 2752-2842]
AGGGTGATGGTTCACGTACCTAGAAGTTCCTATTCCGAAGTTCCTATTCTCTAGAAAGTATAGGAACTTC
CTTGGCCAAAAAGCCTGAACTCACCGCGACGTCTGTCGAGAAGTTTCTGATCGAAAAGTTCGACAGCGTC
TCCGACCTGATGCAGCTCTCGGAGGGCGAAGAATCTCGTGCTTTCAGCTTCGATGTAGGAGGGCGTGGAT
ATGTCCTGCGGGTAAATAGCTGCGCCGATGGTTTCTACAAAGATCGTTATGTTTATCGGCACTTTGCATC
GGCCGCGCTCCCGATTCCGGAAGTGCTTGACATTGGGGAATTCAGCGAGAGCCTGACCTATTGCATCTCC
CGCCGTGCACAGGGTGTCACGTTGCAAGACCTGCCTGAAACCGAACTGCCCGCTGTTCTGCAGCCGGTCG
CGGAGGCCATGGATGCGATCGCTGCGGCCGATCTTAGCCAGACGAGCGGGTTCGGCCCATTCGGACCGCA
AGGAATCGGTCAATACACTACATGGCGTGATTTCATATGCGCGATTGCTGATCCCCATGTGTATCACTGG
CAAACTGTGATGGACGACACCGTCAGTGCGTCCGTCGCGCAGGCTCTCGATGAGCTGATGCTTTGGGCCG
AGGACTGCCCCGAAGTCCGGCACCTCGTGCACGCGGATTTCGGCTCCAACAATGTCCTGACGGACAATGG
CCGCATAACAGCGGTCATTGACTGGAGCGAGGCGATGTTCGGGGATTCCCAATACGAGGTCGCCAACATC
TTCTTCTGGAGGCCGTGGTTGGCTTGTATGGAGCAGCAGACGCGCTACTTCGAGCGGAGGCATCCGGAGC
TTGCAGGATCGCCGCGGCTCCGGGCGTATATGCTCCGCATTGGTCTTGACCAACTCTATCAGAGCTTGGT
TGACGGCAATTTCGATGATGCAGCTTGGGCGCAGGGTCGATGCGACGCAATCGTCCGATCCGGAGCCGGG
ACTGTCGGGCGTACACAAATCGCCCGCAGAAGCGCGGCCGTCTGGACCGATGGCTGTGTAGAAGTACTCG
CCGATAGTGGAAACCGACGCCCCAGCACTCGTCCGAGGGCAAAGGAATAGCACGTACTACGAGATTTCGA
TTCCACCGCCGCCTTCTATGAAAGGTTGGGCTTCGGAATCGTTTTCCGGGACGCCGGCTGGATGATCCTC
CAGCGCGGGGATCTCATGCTGGAGTTCTTCGCCCACCCCAACTTGTTTATTGCAGCTTATAATGGTTACA
AATAAAGCAATAGCATCACAAATTTCACAAATAAAGCATTTTTTTCACTGCATTCTAGTTGTGGTTTGTC
CAAACTCATCAATGTATCTTATCATGTCTGTATACCGTCGACCTCTAGCTAGAGCTTGGCGTAATCATGG
TCATAGCTGTTTCCTGTGTGAAATTGTTATCCGCTCACAATTCCACACAACATACGAGCCGGAAGCATAA
AGTGTAAAGCCTGGGATGCCTAATGAGTGAGCTAACTCACATTAATTGCGTTGCGCTCACTGCCCGCTTT
CCAGTCGGGAAACCTGTCGTGCCAGCTGCATTAATGAATCGGCCAACGCGCGGGGAGAGGCGGTTTGCGT
ATTGGGCGCTCTTCCGCTTCCTCGCTCACTGACTCGCTGCGCTCGGTCGTTCGGCTGCGGCGAGCGGTAT
CAGCTCACTCAAAGGCGGTAATACGGTTATCCACAGAATCAGGGGATAACGCAGGAAAGAACATGTGAGC
AAAAGGCCAGCAAAAGGCCAGGAACCGTAAAAAGGCCGCGTTGCTGGCGTTTTTCCATAGGCTCCGCCCC
CCTGACGAGCATCACAAAAATCGACGCTCAAGTCAGAGGTGGCGAAACCCGACAGGACTATAAAGATACC
AGGCGTTTCCCCCTGGAAGCTCCCTCGTGCGCTCTCCTGTTCCGACCCTGCCGCTTACCGGATACCTGTC
CGCCTTTCTCCCTTCGGGAAGCGTGGCGCTTTCTCATAGCTCACGCTGTAGGTATCTCAGTTCGGTGTAG
GTCGTTCGCTCCAAGCTGGGCTGTGTGCACGAACCCCCCGTTCAGCCCGACCGCTGCGCCTTATCCGGTA
ACTATCGTCTTGAGTCCAACCCGGTAAGACACGACTTATCGCCACTGGCAGCAGCCACTGGTAACAGGAT
TAGCAGAGCGAGGTATGTAGGCGGTGCTACAGAGTTCTTGAAGTGGTGGCCTAACTACGGCTACACTAGA
AGAACAGTATTTGGTATCTGCGCTCTGCTGAAGCCAGTTACCTTCGGAAAAAGAGTTGGTAGCTCTTGAT
CCGGCAAACAAACCACCGCTGGTAGCGGTGGTTTTTTTGTTTGCAAGCAGCAGATTACGCGCAGAAAAAA
AGGATCTCAAGAAGATCCTTTGATCTTTTCTACGGGGTCTGACGCTCAGTGGAACGAAAACTCACGTTAA
GGGATTTTGGTCATGAGATTATCAAAAAGGATCTTCACCTAGATCCTTTTAAATTAAAAATGAAGTTTTA
AATCAATCTAAAGTATATATGAGTAAACTTGGTCTGACAGTTACCAATGCTTAATCAGTGAGGCACCTAT
CTCAGCGATCTGTCTATTTCGTTCATCCATAGTTGCCTGACTCCCCGTCGTGTAGATAACTACGATACGG
GAGGGCTTACCATCTGGCCCCAGTGCTGCAATGATACCGCGAGACCCACGCTCACCGGCTCCAGATTTAT
CAGCAATAAACCAGCCAGCCGGAAGGGCCGAGCGCAGAAGTGGTCCTGCAACTTTATCCGCCTCCATCCA
GTCTATTAATTGTTGCCGGGAAGCTAGAGTAAGTAGTTCGCCAGTTAATAGTTTGCGCAACGTTGTTGCC
ATTGCTACAGGCATCGTGGTGTCACGCTCGTCGTTTGGTATGGCTTCATTCAGCTCCGGTTCCCAACGAT
CAAGGCGAGTTACATGATCCCCCATGTTGTGCAAAAAAGCGGTTAGCTCCTTCGGTCCTCCGATCGTTGT
CAGAAGTAAGTTGGCCGCAGTGTTATCACTCATGGTTATGGCAGCACTGCATAATTCTCTTACTGTCATG
CCATCCGTAAGATGCTTTTCTGTGACTGGTGAGTACTCAACCAAGTCATTCTGAGAATAGTGTATGCGGC
GACCGAGTTGCTCTTGCCCGGCGTCAATACGGGATAATACCGCGCCACATAGCAGAACTTTAAAAGTGCT
CATCATTGGAAAACGTTCTTCGGGGCGAAAACTCTCAAGGATCTTACCGCTGTTGAGATCCAGTTCGATG
TAACCCACTCGTGCACCCAACTGATCTTCAGCATCTTTTACTTTCACCAGCGTTTCTGGGTGAGCAAAAA
CAGGAAGGCAAAATGCCGCAAAAAAGGGAATAAGGGCGACACGGAAATGTTGAATACTCATACTCTTCCT
TTTTCAATATTATTGAAGCATTTATCAGGGTTATTGTCTCATGAGCGGATACATATTTGAATGTATTTAG
AAAAATAAACAAATAGGGGTTCCGCGCACATTTCCCCGAAAAGTGCCACCTG
